Addgene plasmid #205316: pX601-AAV-CMV-NLS-ISAam1-NLS-3xHA-bGHpA;U6-BbsI-reRNA
Purpose: All-in-one AAV vector expressing ISAam1 TnpB and its reRNA
Depositing lab: Haoyi Wang. Depositing organization: Institute of Zoology, Chinese Academy of Sciences. Publication: Evolutionary mining and functional characterization of TnpB nucleases identify efficient miniature genome editors. Xiang G, Li Y, Sun J, Huo Y, Cao S, Cao Y, Guo Y, Yang L, Cai Y, Zhang YE, Wang H. Nat Biotechnol. 2023 Jun 29. doi: 10.1038/s41587-023-01857-x. PubMed 37386294.
Backbone
  Vector backbone: pAAV
  Vector type: Mammalian Expression, AAV
Growth in bacteria
  Bacterial resistance: Ampicillin, 100 μg/mL
  Growth temperature: 37°C
  Growth strain: NEB Stable
  Copy number: High Copy
Gene/Insert
  Gene/Insert name: humanized ISAam1 TnpB
  Species: Other
  Tag / fusion protein: 3 x HA (C terminal on insert)
  Cloning method: Unknown
Terms and licenses: Academic/Nonprofit Terms; Industry Terms: Not Available to Industry
How to cite: pX601-AAV-CMV-NLS-ISAam1-NLS-3xHA-bGHpA;U6-BbsI-reRNA was a gift from Haoyi Wang (Addgene plasmid # 205316 ; http://n2t.net/addgene:205316 ; RRID:Addgene_205316)
