[The description below was written by a language model from this plasmid's Addgene catalogue record and pLannotate feature annotations shown in this document.]
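Description:
pX601-AAV-CMV-NLS-ISAam1-NLS-3xHA-bGHpA;U6-BbsI-reRNA is an all-in-one adeno-associated virus transfer plasmid built on a pAAV (pX601-style) backbone for mammalian expression of a miniature RNA-guided nuclease together with its guide RNA. It is propagated in bacteria through a high-copy ColE1/pUC-type origin with ampicillin selection (AmpR, β-lactamase), and also carries an f1 phage origin. The payload lies between AAV2 inverted terminal repeats, which are the cis elements needed for replication and packaging of the intervening DNA into AAV particles. One ITR is annotated intact, while the other appears only as short fragments in the sequencing-derived feature table. This may reflect the difficulty of reading or annotating these repeats. The listed growth strain is a recombination-limiting one.

Within the ITRs, the CMV immediate-early enhancer and promoter drive a humanized ISAam1 TnpB coding sequence. By the construct name it is flanked by nuclear localization signals. The downstream one is annotated as the bipartite nucleoplasmin NLS, and it is followed by a C-terminal 3xHA epitope tag for detection and a bovine growth hormone polyadenylation signal. The TnpB open reading frame itself is not annotated, and the short "BioID2" hit inside it is most likely a spurious match. A human U6 RNA polymerase III promoter, placed in the opposite orientation, transcribes the reRNA, the TnpB guide RNA. According to the name, BbsI sites allow a target-specific guide sequence to be inserted, although neither the sites nor the scaffold are annotated. The compact design suits genome editing in mammalian cells by transfection or by delivery from a single AAV vector.
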