Features (pLannotate 1.2.2; 19 found; start..end, strand, type, name):
     17..44      +  repeat_region  AAV2 ITR (fragment): inverted terminal repeat of adeno-associated virus serotype 2 inverted
     73..100     +  repeat_region  AAV2 ITR (fragment): inverted terminal repeat of adeno-associated virus serotype 2 inverted
    159..538     +  enhancer       CMV enhancer: human cytomegalovirus immediate early enhancer
    539..742     +  promoter       CMV promoter: human cytomegalovirus (CMV) immediate early promoter
   1021..1042    +  CDS            BioID2 (fragment): promiscuous R40G mutant of a biotin protein ligase from Aquifex aeolicus (Kim et al., 2016)
   1925..1972    +  CDS            nucleoplasmin NLS: bipartite nuclear localization signal from nucleoplasmin
   1979..1995    +  CDS            3xHA (fragment): three tandem HA epitope tags
   2006..2022    +  CDS            3xHA (fragment): three tandem HA epitope tags
   2033..2061    +  CDS            3xHA (fragment): three tandem HA epitope tags
   2093..2204    +  polyA_signal   bGH poly(A) signal: bovine growth hormone polyadenylation signal
   2526..2766    -  promoter       U6 promoter: RNA polymerase III promoter for human U6 snRNA
   2775..2915    +  repeat_region  AAV2 ITR: inverted terminal repeat of adeno-associated virus serotype 2 inverted
   2920..2971    -  misc_feature   bom (fragment): basis of mobility region from pBR322
   2990..3445    +  rep_origin     f1 ori (sequence partly withheld): f1 bacteriophage origin of replication; arrow indicates direction of (+) strand synthesis
   3446..3495    -  misc_feature   bom (fragment): basis of mobility region from pBR322
   3597..3632    -  CDS            rop (fragment): Rop protein, which maintains plasmids at low copy number; rop
   3727..3831    +  promoter       AmpR promoter: bla
   3832..4692    +  CDS            AmpR: β-lactamase; bla; confers resistance to ampicillin, carbenicillin, and related antibiotics
   4863..5451    +  rep_origin     ori: high-copy-number ColE1/pMB1/pBR322/pUC origin of replication
>Addgene plasmid #205316 | pX601-AAV-CMV-NLS-ISAam1-NLS-3xHA-bGHpA;U6-BbsI-reRNA | addgene full sequence | sequence record 411123 | Addgene NGS Result
CATGTCCTGCAGGCAGCTGCGCGCTCGCTCGCTCACTGAGGCCGCCCGGGCGTCGGGCGACCTTTGGTCG
CCCGGCCTCAGTGAGCGAGCGAGCGCGCAGAGAGGGAGTGGCCAACTCCATCACTAGGGGTTCCTGCGGC
CTCTAGACTCGAGGCGTTGACATTGATTATTGACTAGTTATTAATAGTAATCAATTACGGGGTCATTAGT
TCATAGCCCATATATGGAGTTCCGCGTTACATAACTTACGGTAAATGGCCCGCCTGGCTGACCGCCCAAC
GACCCCCGCCCATTGACGTCAATAATGACGTATGTTCCCATAGTAACGCCAATAGGGACTTTCCATTGAC
GTCAATGGGTGGAGTATTTACGGTAAACTGCCCACTTGGCAGTACATCAAGTGTATCATATGCCAAGTAC
GCCCCCTATTGACGTCAATGACGGTAAATGGCCCGCCTGGCATTATGCCCAGTACATGACCTTATGGGAC
TTTCCTACTTGGCAGTACATCTACGTATTAGTCATCGCTATTACCATGGTGATGCGGTTTTGGCAGTACA
TCAATGGGCGTGGATAGCGGTTTGACTCACGGGGATTTCCAAGTCTCCACCCCATTGACGTCAATGGGAG
TTTGTTTTGGCACCAAAATCAACGGGACTTTCCAAAATGTCGTAACAACTCCGCCCCATTGACGCAAATG
GGCGGTAGGCGTGTACGGTGGGAGGTCTATATAAGCAGAGCTCTCTGGCTAACTACCGGTGCCACCATGG
CCCCAAAGAAGAAGCGGAAGGTCGGTATCCACGGAGTCCCAGCAGCCATGGTGAACAAGAGCTACAAGTT
CAGGCTGTACCCCACCAAGGAGCAGGAGCAGCTGCTGGCTAAGACCTTCGGCTGCGTGAGGTTCGTGTAC
AACAAGATGCTGGAGGAGAGGATTCAAATCTACGAGAAATTCAAGGACGACAAGGAGGCCCTGAAGAAGC
AGACCTTCCCCACCCCTGCCAAATACAAGAAGGAGTTCCCCTGGCTGAAGGAGGTGGACAGCCTGGCTCT
GGCTAACGCTCAGCTGAACCTGCAGAAGGCCTTTCAGAACTTCTTCTCCGGCCGCGCCGGCTTTCCTAAG
TTCAAGAACAGAAAGGCCAAGCAGAGCTACACCACAAACGTGGTGAACGGGAACATCCAGCTGAGCGACG
GATACATCAAGCTGCCCAAGCTGAAATGGGTGAAGTTCAAGCAGCACAGAGAGATCCCAGCCCACCACAT
CATCAAGGCCTGCACCATCAAGAAAACCAAGACCGGCAAATACTACGTGAGCATCCTGACCGAATACGAA
CACCAGCCCGTGCCCAAGGAAATCCAGACCGTGGTGGGACTGGACTTCAGCATGAACGGGCTGTTCGTGG
ACAGCGAAGGCAAGAGGGCCAACTATCCCAGATTCTACAGACAGGCCCTGGAGAAACTGGCCAAGGAGCA
GAGAATCCTGAGTAGACGGAAAAAGGGAAGCAACAGATGGCATAAGCAGAGACTGAAAGTGGCCAAGCTG
CACGAAAAGATCGCCAACCAGAGAAAGGACTTCCTGCACAAGAAGAGCTACGAGCTGGCCAAACAGTACG
ACTGCGTGGTGATCGAGAACCTGAACATGAAAGGAATGAGTCAGGTGCTGAACTTCGGCAAGAGCGTGCA
CGACAACGGCTGGGGAATGTTCACAACCTTTCTGCAGTACAAACTGGAGGAGCAGGGAAAAAAGCTGATC
AAGATCGACAAGTGGTTCCCCAGCAGCAAGACCTGCAGCTGCTGCGACCAGGTGAAGGAGAGCCTGAGCC
TGAGCGAGAGAACCTTCAGATGCGAGTGCGGCTTCGAGAGCGACAGAGACGTGAACGCCGCCATCAACAT
CAAGCACGAGGGCATGAAGAGACTGGCCATCGCCAAAAGGCCGGCGGCCACGAAAAAGGCCGGCCAGGCA
AAAAAGAAAAAGGGATCCTACCCATACGATGTTCCAGATTACGCTTACCCATACGATGTTCCAGATTACG
CTTACCCATACGATGTTCCAGATTACGCTTAAGAATTCCTAGAGCTCGCTGATCAGCCTCGACTGTGCCT
TCTAGTTGCCAGCCATCTGTTGTTTGCCCCTCCCCCGTGCCTTCCTTGACCCTGGAAGGTGCCACTCCCA
CTGTCCTTTCCTAATAAAATGAGGAAATTGCATCGCATTGTCTGAGTAGGTGTCATTCTATTCTGGGGGG
TGGGGTGGGGCAGGACAGCAAGGGGGAGGATTGGGAAGAGAATAGCAGGCATGCTGGGGAGGTACCAAAA
AATTGTCTTCGTCCCAGGAAGACATGTGACATGCTCCCACCACCTACGCTTCGCTTAGAGGTGGGGGCTT
CTCAGGTAATCCCATCTCATGACGGGAAGTTGACTGAGCGATCCCCGTGTGTCCCACGGTTCGAGGACAA
GTTAGGCTATTGCTAATCGTTTCATGCCCTCATGTTTGATATTGATTGCCGCATTGACGTCCCTGTCGGT
GTTTCGTCCTTTCCACAAGATATATAAAGCCAAGAAATCGAAATACTTTCAAGTTACGGTAAGCATATGA
TAGTCCATTTTAAAACATAATTTTAAAACTGCAAACTACCCAAGAAATTATTACTTTCTACGTCACGTAT
TTTGTACTAATATCTTTGTGTTTACAGTCAAATTAATTCCAATTATCTCTCTAACAGCCTTGTATCGTAT
ATGCAAATATGAAGGAATCATGGGAAATAGGCCCTCGCGGCCGCAGGAACCCCTAGTGATGGAGTTGGCC
ACTCCCTCTCTGCGCGCTCGCTCGCTCACTGAGGCCGGGCGACCAAAGGTCGCCCGACGCCCGGGCTTTG
CCCGGGCGGCCTCAGTGAGCGAGCGAGCGCGCAGCTGCCTGCAGGGGCGCCTGATGCGGTATTTTCTCCT
TACGCATCTGTGCGGTATTTCACACCGCATA
[95 nt withheld, positions 2972-3066]
T
[46 nt withheld, positions 3068-3113]
C
[141 nt withheld, positions 3115-3255]
CCTTTGACGTTGGAGTCCACGTTCTTT
[37 nt withheld, positions 3283-3319]
ACTCTATCTCGGGCTATTCTTTTGATTTATAAGGGATTTTGCCGATTTCGGTCTATTGGTTAAAAAATGA
GCTGATTTAACAAAAATTTAACGCGAATTTTAACAAAATATTAACGTTTACAATTTTATGGTGCACTCTC
AGTACAATCTGCTCTGATGCCGCATAGTTAAGCCAGCCCCGACACCCGCCAACACCCGCTGACGCGCCCT
GACGGGCTTGTCTGCTCCCGGCATCCGCTTACAGACAAGCTGTGACCGTCTCCGGGAGCTGCATGTGTCA
GAGGTTTTCACCGTCATCACCGAAACGCGCGAGACGAAAGGGCCTCGTGATACGCCTATTTTTATAGGTT
AATGTCATGATAATAATGGTTTCTTAGACGTCAGGTGGCACTTTTCGGGGAAATGTGCGCGGAACCCCTA
TTTGTTTATTTTTCTAAATACATTCAAATATGTATCCGCTCATGAGACAATAACCCTGATAAATGCTTCA
ATAATATTGAAAAAGGAAGAGTATGAGTATTCAACATTTCCGTGTCGCCCTTATTCCCTTTTTTGCGGCA
TTTTGCCTTCCTGTTTTTGCTCACCCAGAAACGCTGGTGAAAGTAAAAGATGCTGAAGATCAGTTGGGTG
CACGAGTGGGTTACATCGAACTGGATCTCAACAGCGGTAAGATCCTTGAGAGTTTTCGCCCCGAAGAACG
TTTTCCAATGATGAGCACTTTTAAAGTTCTGCTATGTGGCGCGGTATTATCCCGTATTGACGCCGGGCAA
GAGCAACTCGGTCGCCGCATACACTATTCTCAGAATGACTTGGTTGAGTACTCACCAGTCACAGAAAAGC
ATCTTACGGATGGCATGACAGTAAGAGAATTATGCAGTGCTGCCATAACCATGAGTGATAACACTGCGGC
CAACTTACTTCTGACAACGATCGGAGGACCGAAGGAGCTAACCGCTTTTTTGCACAACATGGGGGATCAT
GTAACTCGCCTTGATCGTTGGGAACCGGAGCTGAATGAAGCCATACCAAACGACGAGCGTGACACCACGA
TGCCTGTAGCAATGGCAACAACGTTGCGCAAACTATTAACTGGCGAACTACTTACTCTAGCTTCCCGGCA
ACAATTAATAGACTGGATGGAGGCGGATAAAGTTGCAGGACCACTTCTGCGCTCGGCCCTTCCGGCTGGC
TGGTTTATTGCTGATAAATCTGGAGCCGGTGAGCGTGGAAGCCGCGGTATCATTGCAGCACTGGGGCCAG
ATGGTAAGCCCTCCCGTATCGTAGTTATCTACACGACGGGGAGTCAGGCAACTATGGATGAACGAAATAG
ACAGATCGCTGAGATAGGTGCCTCACTGATTAAGCATTGGTAACTGTCAGACCAAGTTTACTCATATATA
CTTTAGATTGATTTAAAACTTCATTTTTAATTTAAAAGGATCTAGGTGAAGATCCTTTTTGATAATCTCA
TGACCAAAATCCCTTAACGTGAGTTTTCGTTCCACTGAGCGTCAGACCCCGTAGAAAAGATCAAAGGATC
TTCTTGAGATCCTTTTTTTCTGCGCGTAATCTGCTGCTTGCAAACAAAAAAACCACCGCTACCAGCGGTG
GTTTGTTTGCCGGATCAAGAGCTACCAACTCTTTTTCCGAAGGTAACTGGCTTCAGCAGAGCGCAGATAC
CAAATACTGTTCTTCTAGTGTAGCCGTAGTTAGGCCACCACTTCAAGAACTCTGTAGCACCGCCTACATA
CCTCGCTCTGCTAATCCTGTTACCAGTGGCTGCTGCCAGTGGCGATAAGTCGTGTCTTACCGGGTTGGAC
TCAAGACGATAGTTACCGGATAAGGCGCAGCGGTCGGGCTGAACGGGGGGTTCGTGCACACAGCCCAGCT
TGGAGCGAACGACCTACACCGAACTGAGATACCTACAGCGTGAGCTATGAGAAAGCGCCACGCTTCCCGA
AGGGAGAAAGGCGGACAGGTATCCGGTAAGCGGCAGGGTCGGAACAGGAGAGCGCACGAGGGAGCTTCCA
GGGGGAAACGCCTGGTATCTTTATAGTCCTGTCGGGTTTCGCCACCTCTGACTTGAGCGTCGATTTTTGT
GATGCTCGTCAGGGGGGCGGAGCCTATGGAAAAACGCCAGCAACGCGGCCTTTTTACGGTTCCTGGCCTT
TTGCTGGCCTTTTGCTCA
